Addgene plasmid #193567: FKBP-EGFP-CLC
Purpose: Expresses human Clathrin Light Chain B tagged with FKBP and mEGFP in mammalian cells.
Depositing lab: Justin Taraska. Depositing organization: National Heart, Lung, and Blood Institute (NHLBI). Publication: A conformational switch in clathrin light chain regulates lattice structure and endocytosis at the plasma membrane of mammalian cells. Obashi K, Sochacki KA, Strub MP, Taraska JW. Nat Commun. 2023 Feb 9;14(1):732. doi: 10.1038/s41467-023-36304-7. PubMed 36759616.
Backbone
  Vector backbone: pEGFP-C1
  Backbone manufacturer: Clontech
  Total vector size (bp): 5613
  Vector type: Mammalian Expression
Growth in bacteria
  Bacterial resistance: Kanamycin, 50 μg/mL
  Growth temperature: 37°C
  Growth strain: DH5alpha
  Copy number: Unknown
Gene/Insert
  Gene/Insert name: Clathrin light chain B
  Species: H. sapiens (human)
  Insert size (bp): 633
  GenBank ID: NM_001834.5
  Entrez Gene: CLTB (a.k.a. LCB)
  Promoter: CMV
  Tag / fusion protein: FKBP (N terminal on insert); mEGFP (N terminal on insert)
  Cloning method: Gibson Cloning
  Sequencing primers: 5′ CMV-F; 3′ SV40pArev
Resource information
  A portion of this plasmid was derived from a plasmid made by: Addgene #79997 and #20160
Terms and licenses: Academic/Nonprofit Terms; Industry Terms: Not Available to Industry
Depositor comments: Please visit https://doi.org/10.1101/2022.03.21.485138 for bioRxiv preprint.
How to cite: FKBP-EGFP-CLC was a gift from Justin Taraska (Addgene plasmid # 193567 ; http://n2t.net/addgene:193567 ; RRID:Addgene_193567)
