[The description below was written by a language model from this plasmid's Addgene catalogue record and pLannotate feature annotations shown in this document.]
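Description:
FKBP-EGFP-CLC is a 5.6 kb mammalian expression plasmid built on the Clontech pEGFP-C1 backbone and assembled by Gibson cloning. It expresses human clathrin light chain B (CLTB) as a triple fusion. The CMV immediate-early enhancer and promoter drive a single open reading frame that begins with FKBP12 (FKBP1A). This is followed by a green fluorescent protein, which the catalogue describes as monomeric EGFP and the automated annotation matches to a close EGFP variant. The frame ends with the 633 bp CLTB coding sequence, and an SV40 polyadenylation signal terminates the transcript. A short "large T antigen" fragment annotated just upstream of that signal is most likely residual SV40 sequence rather than a functional element. The small ble and bGH poly(A) fragments annotated elsewhere in the backbone likewise look like incidental matches.

The plasmid replicates in E. coli from a high-copy ColE1/pUC-type origin and also carries an f1 origin. Selection relies on a Tn5 NeoR/KanR cassette placed behind tandem bacterial (bla) and SV40 early promoters and ended by an HSV TK poly(A) signal. This arrangement gives kanamycin resistance in bacteria and allows G418 selection in transfected mammalian cells.

The GFP moiety allows clathrin light chain to be imaged in clathrin-coated structures. FKBP is a standard component of rapamycin-type chemically induced dimerization systems, so this tag presumably allows the light chain to be inducibly linked to an FRB-tagged partner. The record itself does not name such a partner or spell out this use. The associated study concerns a conformational switch in clathrin light chain that regulates lattice structure and endocytosis at the plasma membrane, and parts of the plasmid were derived from two earlier deposited constructs.
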