Features (pLannotate 1.2.2; 15 found; start..end, strand, type, name):
     61..364     +  enhancer       CMV enhancer: human cytomegalovirus immediate early enhancer
    365..568     +  promoter       CMV promoter: human cytomegalovirus (CMV) immediate early promoter
    613..936     +  CDS            FKBP1A: FKB1A_HUMAN - Also known as FKBP1, FKBP12. Experimental evidence at protein level: Swiss-Prot protein existence level 1. Keeps in an inactive conformation TGFBR1, the TGF-beta type I serine/threonine kinase receptor, preventing TGF-beta receptor activation in absence of ligand. Recruits SMAD7 to ACVR1B which prevents the association of SMAD2 and SMAD3 with the activin receptor complex, thereby blocking the activin signal. May modulate the RYR1 calcium channel activity. PPIases accelerate the folding of proteins. It catalyzes the cis-trans isomerization of proline imidic peptide bonds in oligop
    961..1641    +  CDS            (3-F)Tyr-EGFP: (3-F)Tyr-EGFP is a basic (constitutively fluorescent) green fluorescent protein published in 2004, derived from Aequorea victoria.
   1657..2289    +  CDS            CLTB (fragment): CLCB_HUMAN - Experimental evidence at protein level: Swiss-Prot protein existence level 1. Clathrin is the major protein of the polyhedral coat of coated pits and vesicles. From Homo sapiens (Human).
   2294..2378    +  CDS            large T antigen (fragment): large T antigen from SV40 (simian virus 40)
   2401..2522    +  polyA_signal   SV40 poly(A) signal: SV40 polyadenylation signal
   2556..2984    -  rep_origin     f1 ori (sequence partly withheld): f1 bacteriophage origin of replication; arrow indicates direction of (+) strand synthesis
   3011..3115    +  promoter       AmpR promoter: bla
   3117..3474    +  promoter       SV40 promoter: SV40 enhancer and early promoter
   3509..4303    +  CDS            NeoR/KanR: aminoglycoside phosphotransferase from Tn5; aph(3')-II (or nptII); confers resistance to neomycin, kanamycin, and G418 (Geneticin®)
   4324..4476    +  CDS            ble (fragment): BLE_KLEPN - Experimental evidence at protein level: Swiss-Prot protein existence level 1. Binding protein with a strong affinity to the bleomycin family of antibiotics. Binds to CL990; an antimitotic-antibiotic compound. From Klebsiella pneumoniae.
   4535..4582    +  polyA_signal   HSV TK poly(A) signal: herpes simplex virus thymidine kinase polyadenylation signal (Cole and Stacy, 1985)
   4673..4689    -  polyA_signal   bGH poly(A) signal (fragment): bovine growth hormone polyadenylation signal
   4911..5499    +  rep_origin     ori: high-copy-number ColE1/pMB1/pBR322/pUC origin of replication
>Addgene plasmid #193567 | FKBP-EGFP-CLC | addgene full sequence | sequence record 380165 | Addgene NGS Result
TAGTTATTAATAGTAATCAATTACGGGGTCATTAGTTCATAGCCCATATATGGAGTTCCGCGTTACATAA
CTTACGGTAAATGGCCCGCCTGGCTGACCGCCCAACGACCCCCGCCCATTGACGTCAATAATGACGTATG
TTCCCATAGTAACGCCAATAGGGACTTTCCATTGACGTCAATGGGTGGAGTATTTACGGTAAACTGCCCA
CTTGGCAGTACATCAAGTGTATCATATGCCAAGTACGCCCCCTATTGACGTCAATGACGGTAAATGGCCC
GCCTGGCATTATGCCCAGTACATGACCTTATGGGACTTTCCTACTTGGCAGTACATCTACGTATTAGTCA
TCGCTATTACCATGGTGATGCGGTTTTGGCAGTACATCAATGGGCGTGGATAGCGGTTTGACTCACGGGG
ATTTCCAAGTCTCCACCCCATTGACGTCAATGGGAGTTTGTTTTGGCACCAAAATCAACGGGACTTTCCA
AAATGTCGTAACAACTCCGCCCCATTGACGCAAATGGGCGGTAGGCGTGTACGGTGGGAGGTCTATATAA
GCAGAGCTGGTTTAGTGAACCGTCAGATCCGCTAGCGCTACCGGTCGCCACCATGGGAGTGCAGGTGGAA
ACCATCTCCCCAGGAGACGGGCGCACCTTCCCCAAGCGCGGCCAGACCTGCGTGGTGCACTACACCGGGA
TGCTTGAAGATGGAAAGAAATTTGATTCCTCCCGGGACAGAAACAAGCCCTTTAAGTTTATGCTAGGCAA
GCAGGAGGTGATCCGAGGCTGGGAAGAAGGGGTTGCCCAGATGAGTGTGGGTCAGAGAGCCAAACTGACT
ATATCTCCAGATTATGCCTATGGTGCCACTGGGCACCCAGGCATCATCCCACCACATGCCACTCTCGTCT
TCGATGTGGAGCTTCTAAAACTGGAAGGAGGATCCGGAGGGTCTATGGTGAGCAAGGGCGAGGAGCTGTT
CACCGGGGTGGTGCCCATCCTGGTCGAGCTGGACGGCGACGTAAACGGCCACAAGTTCAGCGTGTCCGGC
GAGGGCGAGGGCGATGCCACCTACGGCAAGCTGACCCTGAAGTTCATCTGCACCACCGGCAAGCTGCCCG
TGCCCTGGCCCACCCTCGTGACCACCCTGACCTACGGCGTGCAGTGCTTCAGCCGCTACCCCGACCACAT
GAAGCAGCACGACTTCTTCAAGTCCGCCATGCCCGAAGGCTACGTCCAGGAGCGCACCATCTTCTTCAAG
GACGACGGCAACTACAAGACCCGCGCCGAGGTGAAGTTCGAGGGCGACACCCTGGTGAACCGCATCGAGC
TGAAGGGCATCGACTTCAAGGAGGACGGCAACATCCTGGGGCACAAGCTGGAGTACAACTACAACAGCCA
CAACGTCTATATCATGGCCGACAAGCAGAAGAACGGCATCAAGGTGAACTTCAAGATCCGCCACAACATC
GAGGACGGCAGCGTGCAGCTCGCCGACCACTACCAGCAGAACACCCCCATCGGCGACGGCCCCGTGCTGC
TGCCCGACAACCACTACCTGAGCACCCAGTCCAAGCTGAGCAAAGACCCCAACGAGAAGCGCGATCACAT
GGTCCTGCTGGAGTTCGTGACCGCCGCCGGCGGATCCGGAGGGTCTATGGCTGATGACTTTGGCTTCTTC
TCGTCGTCGGAGAGTGGTGCCCCGGAGGCGGCGGAGGAGGACCCGGCGGCCGCCTTCCTGGCCCAGCAGG
AGAGCGAGATTGCAGGCATAGAGAACGACGAGGGCTTCGGGGCACCTGCCGGCAGCCATGCGGCCCCCGC
ACAGCCGGGCCCCACGAGTGGGGCTGGTTCTGAGGACATGGGGACCACAGTCAATGGAGATGTGTTTCAG
GAGGCCAACGGTCCTGCTGATGGCTACGCAGCCATTGCCCAGGCTGACAGGCTGACCCAGGAGCCTGAGA
GCATCCGCAAGTGGCGAGAGGAGCAGAGGAAACGGCTGCAAGAGCTGGATGCTGCATCTAAGGTCACGGA
ACAGGAATGGCGGGAGAAGGCCAAGAAGGACCTGGAGGAGTGGAACCAGCGCCAGAGTGAACAAGTAGAG
AAGAACAAGATCAACAACCGGGCATCCGAGGAGGCTTTCGTGAAGGAATCCAAGGAGGAGACCCCAGGCA
CAGAGTGGGAGAAGGTGGCCCAGCTATGTGACTTCAACCCCAAGAGCAGCAAGCAGTGCAAAGATGTGTC
CCGCCTGCGCTCGGTGCTCATGTCCCTGAAGCAGACGCCACTGTCCCGCTAACTGATCATAATCAGCCAT
ACCACATTTGTAGAGGTTTTACTTGCTTTAAAAAACCTCCCACACCTCCCCCTGAACCTGAAACATAAAA
TGAATGCAATTGTTGTTGTTAACTTGTTTATTGCAGCTTATAATGGTTACAAATAAAGCAATAGCATCAC
AAATTTCACAAATAAAGCATTTTTTTCACTGCATTCTAGTTGTGGTTTGTCCAAACTCATCAATGTATCT
TAACGCGTAAATTGTAAGCGTTAATATTTTGTTAAAATTCGCGTTAAATTTTTGTTAAATCAGCTCATTT
TTTAACCAATAGGCCGAAATCGGCAAAATCCCTTATAAATCAAAAGAATAGACCGAGATAGGGT
[37 nt withheld, positions 2655-2691]
AAAGAACGTGGACTCCAACGTCAAAGG
[49 nt withheld, positions 2719-2767]
T
[91 nt withheld, positions 2769-2859]
G
[124 nt withheld, positions 2861-2984]
CAGGTGGCACTTTTCGGGGAAATGTGCGCGGAACCCCTATTTGTTTATTTTTCTAAATACATTCAAATAT
GTATCCGCTCATGAGACAATAACCCTGATAAATGCTTCAATAATATTGAAAAAGGAAGAGTCCTGAGGCG
GAAAGAACCAGCTGTGGAATGTGTGTCAGTTAGGGTGTGGAAAGTCCCCAGGCTCCCCAGCAGGCAGAAG
TATGCAAAGCATGCATCTCAATTAGTCAGCAACCAGGTGTGGAAAGTCCCCAGGCTCCCCAGCAGGCAGA
AGTATGCAAAGCATGCATCTCAATTAGTCAGCAACCATAGTCCCGCCCCTAACTCCGCCCATCCCGCCCC
TAACTCCGCCCAGTTCCGCCCATTCTCCGCCCCATGGCTGACTAATTTTTTTTATTTATGCAGAGGCCGA
GGCCGCCTCGGCCTCTGAGCTATTCCAGAAGTAGTGAGGAGGCTTTTTTGGAGGCCTAGGCTTTTGCAAA
GATCGATCAAGAGACAGGATGAGGATCGTTTCGCATGATTGAACAAGATGGATTGCACGCAGGTTCTCCG
GCCGCTTGGGTGGAGAGGCTATTCGGCTATGACTGGGCACAACAGACAATCGGCTGCTCTGATGCCGCCG
TGTTCCGGCTGTCAGCGCAGGGGCGCCCGGTTCTTTTTGTCAAGACCGACCTGTCCGGTGCCCTGAATGA
ACTGCAAGACGAGGCAGCGCGGCTATCGTGGCTGGCCACGACGGGCGTTCCTTGCGCAGCTGTGCTCGAC
GTTGTCACTGAAGCGGGAAGGGACTGGCTGCTATTGGGCGAAGTGCCGGGGCAGGATCTCCTGTCATCTC
ACCTTGCTCCTGCCGAGAAAGTATCCATCATGGCTGATGCAATGCGGCGGCTGCATACGCTTGATCCGGC
TACCTGCCCATTCGACCACCAAGCGAAACATCGCATCGAGCGAGCACGTACTCGGATGGAAGCCGGTCTT
GTCGATCAGGATGATCTGGACGAAGAGCATCAGGGGCTCGCGCCAGCCGAACTGTTCGCCAGGCTCAAGG
CGAGCATGCCCGACGGCGAGGATCTCGTCGTGACCCATGGCGATGCCTGCTTGCCGAATATCATGGTGGA
AAATGGCCGCTTTTCTGGATTCATCGACTGTGGCCGGCTGGGTGTGGCGGACCGCTATCAGGACATAGCG
TTGGCTACCCGTGATATTGCTGAAGAGCTTGGCGGCGAATGGGCTGACCGCTTCCTCGTGCTTTACGGTA
TCGCCGCTCCCGATTCGCAGCGCATCGCCTTCTATCGCCTTCTTGACGAGTTCTTCTGAGCGGGACTCTG
GGGTTCGAAATGACCGACCAAGCGACGCCCAACCTGCCATCACGAGATTTCGATTCCACCGCCGCCTTCT
ATGAAAGGTTGGGCTTCGGAATCGTTTTCCGGGACGCCGGCTGGATGATCCTCCAGCGCGGGGATCTCAT
GCTGGAGTTCTTCGCCCACCCTAGGGGGAGGCTAACTGAAACACGGAAGGAGACAATACCGGAAGGAACC
CGCGCTATGACGGCAATAAAAAGACAGAATAAAACGCACGGTGTTGGGTCGTTTGTTCATAAACGCGGGG
TTCGGTCCCAGGGCTGGCACTCTGTCGATACCCCACCGAGACCCCATTGGGGCCAATACGCCCGCGTTTC
TTCCTTTTCCCCACCCCACCCCCCAAGTTCGGGTGAAGGCCCAGGGCTCGCAGCCAACGTCGGGGCGGCA
GGCCCTGCCATAGCCTCAGGTTACTCATATATACTTTAGATTGATTTAAAACTTCATTTTTAATTTAAAA
GGATCTAGGTGAAGATCCTTTTTGATAATCTCATGACCAAAATCCCTTAACGTGAGTTTTCGTTCCACTG
AGCGTCAGACCCCGTAGAAAAGATCAAAGGATCTTCTTGAGATCCTTTTTTTCTGCGCGTAATCTGCTGC
TTGCAAACAAAAAAACCACCGCTACCAGCGGTGGTTTGTTTGCCGGATCAAGAGCTACCAACTCTTTTTC
CGAAGGTAACTGGCTTCAGCAGAGCGCAGATACCAAATACTGTTCTTCTAGTGTAGCCGTAGTTAGGCCA
CCACTTCAAGAACTCTGTAGCACCGCCTACATACCTCGCTCTGCTAATCCTGTTACCAGTGGCTGCTGCC
AGTGGCGATAAGTCGTGTCTTACCGGGTTGGACTCAAGACGATAGTTACCGGATAAGGCGCAGCGGTCGG
GCTGAACGGGGGGTTCGTGCACACAGCCCAGCTTGGAGCGAACGACCTACACCGAACTGAGATACCTACA
GCGTGAGATATGAGAAAGCGCCACGCTTCCCGAAGGGAGAAAGGCGGACAGGTATCCGGTAAGCGGCAGG
GTCGGAACAGGAGAGCGCACGAGGGAGCTTCCAGGGGGAAACGCCTGGTATCTTTATAGTCCTGTCGGGT
TTCGCCACCTCTGACTTGAGCGTCGATTTTTGTGATGCTCGTCAGGGGGGCGGAGCCTATGGAAAAACGC
CAGCAACGCGGCCTTTTTACGGTTCCTGGCCTTTTGCTGGCCTTTTGCTCACATGTTCTTTCCTGCGTTA
TCCCCTGATTCTGTGGATAACCGTATTACCGCCATGCAT
